>Addgene plasmid #152072 | pGBW-m4134107 | depositor full sequence | sequence record 295084 | Full Sequence
CACCATGGCAGTGAAAAGAACAATCAAGGGTACACACCACTGGTTGTTACTCACAATTTTGACTTCACTT
TTAGTTTTAGTCCAGAGTACTCAATGGTCTTTGTTCTTTTTTTTGTATGAAAATGCCTTTTTACCTTTTG
CTATGGGTATTATTGCTATGTCTGCTTTTGCAATGATGTTTGTCAAACATAAGCATGCATTTCTCTGTTT
GTTTTTGTTACCTTCTCTTGCCACTGTAGCTTATTTTAATATGGTCTATATGCCTGCTAGTTGGGTGATG
CGTATTATGACATGGTTGGATATGGTTGATACTAGTTTGTCTGGTTTTAAGCTAAAAGACTGTGTTATGT
ATGCATCAGCTGTAGTGTTACTAATCCTTATGACAGCAAGAACTGTGTATGATGATGGTGCTAGGAGAGT
GTGGACACTTATGAATGTCTTGACACTCGTTTATAAAGTTTATTATGGTAATGCTTTAGATCAAGCCATT
TCCATGTGGGCTCTTATAATCTCTGTTACTTCTAACTACTCAGGTGTAGTTACAACTGTCATGTTTTTGG
CCAGAGGTATTGTTTTTATGTGTGTTGAGTATTGCCCTATTTTCTTCATAACTGGTAATACACTTCAGTG
TATAATGCTAGTTTATTGTTTCTTAGGCTATTTTTGTACTTGTTACTTTGGCCTCTTTTGTTTACTCAAC
CGCTACTTTAGACTGACTCTTGGTGTTTATGATTACTTAGTTTCTACACAGGAGTTTAGATATATGAATT
CACAGGGACTACTCCCACCCAAGAATAGCATAGATGCCTTCAAACTCAACATTAAATTGTTGGGTGTTGG
TGGCAAACCTTGTATCAAAGTAGCCACTGTAGAAAACCTTTACTTTCAGTCGAAAGAAACCGCGGCAGCT
AAGTTCGAGAGGCAGCACATGGACAGTTAAGGATCCGCAGGCCTCTGCTAGCTTGACTGACTGAGATACA
GCGTACCTTCAGCTCACAGACATGATAAGATACATTGATGAGTTTGGACAAACCACAACTAGAATGCAGT
GAAAAAAATGCTTTATTTGTGAAATTTGTGATGCTATTGCTTTATTTGTAACCATTATAAGCTGCAATAA
ACAAGTTAACAACAACAATTGCATTCATTTTATGTTTCAGGTTCAGGGGGAGGTGTGGGAGGTTTTTTAA
AGCAAGTAAAACCTCTACAAATGTGGTATTGGCCCATCTCTATCGGTATCGTAGCATAACCCCTTGGGGC
CTCTAAACGGGTCTTGAGGGGTTTTTTGTGCCCCTCGGGCCGGATTGCTATCTACCGGCATTGGCGCAGA
AAAAAATGCCTGATGCGACGCTGCGCGTCTTATACTCCCACATATGCCAGATTCAGCAACGGATACGGCT
TCCCCAACTTGCCCACTTCCATACGTGTCCTCCTTACCAGAAATTTATCCTTAAGGTCGTCAGCTATCCT
GCAGGCGATCTCTCGATTTCGATCAAGACATTCCTTTAATGGTCTTTTCTGGACACCACTAGGGGTCAGA
AGTAGTTCATCAAACTTTCTTCCCTCCCTAATCTCATTGGTTACCTTGGGCTATCGAAACTTAATTAACC
AGTCAAGTCAGCTACTTGGCGAGATCGACTTGTCTGGGTTTCGACTACGCTCAGAATTGCGTCAGTCAAG
TTCGATCTGGTCCTTGCTATTGCACCCGTTCTCCGATTACGAGTTTCATTTAAATCATGTGAGCAAAAGG
CCAGCAAAAGGCCAGGAACCGTAAAAAGGCCGCGTTGCTGGCGTTTTTCCATAGGCTCCGCCCCCCTGAC
GAGCATCACAAAAATCGACGCTCAAGTCAGAGGTGGCGAAACCCGACAGGACTATAAAGATACCAGGCGT
TTCCCCCTGGAAGCTCCCTCGTGCGCTCTCCTGTTCCGACCCTGCCGCTTACCGGATACCTGTCCGCCTT
TCTCCCTTCGGGAAGCGTGGCGCTTTCTCATAGCTCACGCTGTAGGTATCTCAGTTCGGTGTAGGTCGTT
CGCTCCAAGCTGGGCTGTGTGCACGAACCCCCCGTTCAGCCCGACCGCTGCGCCTTATCCGGTAACTATC
GTCTTGAGTCCAACCCGGTAAGACACGACTTATCGCCACTGGCAGCAGCCACTGGTAACAGGATTAGCAG
AGCGAGGTATGTAGGCGGTGCTACAGAGTTCTTGAAGTGGTGGCCTAACTACGGCTACACTAGAAGAACA
GTATTTGGTATCTGCGCTCTGCTGAAGCCAGTTACCTTCGGAAAAAGAGTTGGTAGCTCTTGATCCGGCA
AACAAACCACCGCTGGTAGCGGTGGTTTTTTTGTTTGCAAGCAGCAGATTACGCGCAGAAAAAAAGGATC
TCAAGAAGATCCTTTGATCTTTTCTACGGGGTCTGACGCTCAGTGGAACGAAAACTCACGTTAAGGGATT
TTGGTCATGAGATTATCAAAAAGGATCTTCACCTAGATCCTTTTAAATTAAAAATGAAGTTTTAAATCAA
TCTAAAGTATATATGAGTAAACTTGGTCTGACAGTTACCAATGCTTAATCAGTGAGGCACCTATCTCAGC
GATCTGTCTATTTCGTTCATCCATAGTTGCATTTAAATTTCCGAACTCTCCAAGGCCCTCGTCGGAAAAT
CTTCAAACCTTTCGTCCGATCCATCTTGCAGGCTACCTCTCGAACGAACTATCGCAAGTCTCTTGGCCGG
CCTTGCGCCTTGGCTATTGCTTGGCAGCGCCTATCGCCAGGTATTACTCCAATCCCGAATATCCGAGATC
GGGATCACCCGAGAGAAGTTCAACCTACATCCTCAATCCCGATCTATCCGAGATCCGAGGAATATCGAAA
TCGGGGCGCGCCTGGCCTCCGCGCCGGGTTTTGGCGCCTCCCGCGGGCGCCCCCCTCGTCACGGCGAGCG
CTGCCACGTCAGACGAAGGGCGCAGGAGCGTCCTGATCCTTCCGCCCGGACGCTCAGGACAGCGGCCCGC
TGCTCATAAGACTCGGCCTTAGAACCCCAGTATCAGCAGAAGGACATTTTAGGACGGGACTTGGGTGACT
CTAGGGCACTGGTTTTCTTTCCAGAGAGCGGAACAGGCGAGGAAAAGTAGTCCCTTCTCGGCGATTCTGC
GGAGGGATCTCCGTGGGGCGGTGAACGCCGATGATTATATAAGGACGCGCCGGGTGTGGCACAGCTAGTT
CCGTCGCAGCCGGGATTTGGGTCGCGGTTCTTGTTTGTGGATCGCTGTGATCGTCACTTGGTGAGTAGCG
GGCTGCTGGGCTGGCCGGGGCTTTCGTGGCCGCCGGGCCGCTCGGTGGGACGGAAGCGTGTGGAGAGACC
GCCAAGGGCTGTAGTCTGGGTCCGCGAGCAAGGTTGCCCTGAACTGGGGGTTGGGGGGAGCGCAGCAAAA
TGGCGGCTGTTCCCGAGTCTTGAATGGAAGACGCTTGTGAGGCGGGCTGTGAGGTCGTTGAAACAAGGTG
GGGGGCATGGTGGGCGGCAAGAACCCAAGGTCTTGAGCCCTTCGCTAATGCGGGAAAGCTCTTATTCGGG
TGAGATGGGCTGGGCACCATCTGGGGACCCTGACGTGAAGTTTGTCACTGACTGGAGAACTCGGTTTGTC
GTCTGTTGCGGGGGCGGCAGTTATGGCGGTGCCGTTGGGCAGTGCACCCGTACCTTTGGGAGCGCGCGCC
CTCGTCGTGTCGTGACGTCACCCGTTCTGTTGGCTTATAATGCAGGGTGGGGCCACCTGCCGGTAGGTGT
GCGGTAGGCTTTTCTCCGTCGCAGGACGCAGGGTTCGGGCCTAGGGTAGGCTCTCCTGAATCGACAGGCG
CCGGACCTCTGGTGAGGGGAGGGATAAGTGAGGCGTCAGTTTCTTTGGTCGGTTTTATGTACCTATCTTC
TTAAGTAGCTGAAGCTCCGGTTTTGAACTATGCGCTCGGGGTTGGCGAGTGTGTTTTGTGAAGTTTTTTA
GGCACCTTTTGAAATGTAATCATTTGGGTCAATATGTAATTTTCAGTGTTAGACTTGTAAATTGTCCGCT
AAATTCTGGCCGTTTTTGGCTTTTTTGTTAGACAACATGGGTAAAAAGCCTGAACTCACCGCGACGTCTG
TCGAGAAGTTTCTGATCGAAAAGTTCGACAGCGTCTCCGACCTGATGCAGCTCTCGGAGGGCGAAGAATC
TCGTGCTTTCAGCTTCGATGTAGGAGGGCGTGGATATGTCCTGCGGGTAAATAGCTGCGCCGATGGTTTC
TACAAAGATCGTTATGTTTATCGGCACTTTGCATCCGCCGCGCTCCCGATTCCGGAAGTGCTTGACATTG
GGGAGTTCAGCGAGAGCCTGACCTATTGCATCTCCCGCCGTGCACAGGGTGTCACGTTGCAAGACCTGCC
TGAAACCGAACTGCCCGCTGTTCTGCAGCCGGTCGCGGAGGCAATGGATGCCATCGCTGCCGCCGATCTT
AGCCAGACGAGCGGGTTCGGCCCATTCGGACCGCAAGGAATCGGTCAATACACTACATGGCGTGATTTCA
TATGCGCGATTGCTGATCCCCATGTGTATCACTGGCAAACTGTGATGGACGACACCGTCAGTGCGTCCGT
CGCGCAGGCTCTCGATGAGCTGATGCTTTGGGCCGAGGACTGCCCCGAAGTCCGGCACCTCGTGCACGCG
GATTTCGGCTCCAACAATGTCCTGACGGACAATGGCCGCATAACAGCGGTCATTGACTGGAGCGAGGCGA
TGTTCGGGGATTCCCAATACGAGGTCGCCAACATCTTCTTCTGGAGGCCGTGGTTGGCTTGTATGGAGCA
GCAGACGCGCTACTTCGAGCGGAGGCATCCGGAGCTTGCAGGATCGCCCCGGCTCCGGGCGTATATGCTC
CGCATTGGTCTTGACCAACTCTATCAGAGCTTGGTTGACGGCAATTTCGATGATGCAGCTTGGGCGCAGG
GTCGATGCGACGCAATCGTCCGATCCGGAGCCGGGACTGTCGGGCGTACACAAATCGCCCGCAGAAGCGC
CGCCGTCTGGACCGATGGCTGTGTAGAAGTACTCGCCGATAGTGGAAACCGACGCCCCAGCACTCGTCCG
AGGGCAAAGGAATAAGCTAGTATGTAAGCCTAGTCTTAGATAATAAAATCGCTATCCATCGAAGATGGAT
GTGTGTTGGTTTTTTGTGTGTGTAACGCTAGGCGCGCCTGGTGTACCGAGAACGATCCTCTCAGTGCGAG
TCTCGACGATCCATATCGTTGCTTGGCAGTCAGCCAGTCGGAATCCAGCTTGGGACCCAGGAAGTCCAAT
CGTCAGATATTGTACTCAAGCCTGGTCACGGCAGCGTACCGATCTGTTTAAACCTAGATATTGATAGTCT
GATCGGTCAACGTATAATCGAGTCCTAGCTTTTGCAAACATCTATCAAGAGACAGGATCAGCAGGAGGCT
TTCGCATGAGTATTCAACATTTCCGTGTCGCCCTTATTCCCTTTTTTGCGGCATTTTGCCTTCCTGTTTT
TGCTCACCCAGAAACGCTGGTGAAAGTAAAAGATGCTGAAGATCAGTTGGGTGCGCGAGTGGGTTACATC
GAACTGGATCTCAACAGCGGTAAGATCCTTGAGAGTTTTCGCCCCGAAGAACGCTTTCCAATGATGAGCA
CTTTTAAAGTTCTGCTATGTGGCGCGGTATTATCCCGTATTGACGCCGGGCAAGAGCAACTCGGTCGCCG
CATACACTATTCTCAGAATGACTTGGTTGAGTATTCACCAGTCACAGAAAAGCATCTTACGGATGGCATG
ACAGTAAGAGAATTATGCAGTGCTGCCATAACCATGAGTGATAACACTGCGGCCAACTTACTTCTGACAA
CGATTGGAGGACCGAAGGAGCTAACCGCTTTTTTGCACAACATGGGGGATCATGTAACTCGCCTTGATCG
TTGGGAACCGGAGCTGAATGAAGCCATACCAAACGACGAGCGTGACACCACGATGCCTGTAGCAATGGCA
ACAACCTTGCGTAAACTATTAACTGGCGAACTACTTACTCTAGCTTCCCGGCAACAGTTGATAGACTGGA
TGGAGGCGGATAAAGTTGCAGGACCACTTCTGCGCTCGGCCCTTCCGGCTGGCTGGTTTATTGCTGATAA
ATCTGGAGCCGGTGAGCGTGGGTCTCGCGGTATCATTGCAGCACTGGGGCCAGATGGTAAGCCCTCCCGT
ATCGTAGTTATCTACACGACGGGGAGTCAGGCAACTATGGATGAACGAAATAGACAGATCGCTGAGATAG
GTGCCTCACTGATTAAGCATTGGTAACCGATTCTAGGTGCATTGGCGCAGAAAAAAATGCCTGATGCGAC
GCTGCGCGTCTTATACTCCCACATATGCCAGATTCAGCAACGGATACGGCTTCCCCAACTTGCCCACTTC
CATACGTGTCCTCCTTACCAGAAATTTATCCTTAAGATCGTTTAAACTCGACTCTGGCTCTATCGAATCT
CCGTCGTTTCGAGCTTACGCGAACAGCCGTGGCGCTCATTTGCTCGTCGGGCATCGAATCTCGTCAGCTA
TCGTCAGCTTACCTTTTTGGCAGCGATCGCGGCTCCCGACATCTTGGACCATTAGCTCCACAGGTATCTT
CTTCCCTCTAGTGGTCATAACAGCAGCTTCAGCTACCTCTCAATTCAAAAAACCCCTCAAGACCCGTTTA
GAGGCCCCAAGGGGTTATGCTATCAATCGTTGCGTTACACACACAAAAAACCAACACACATCCATCTTCG
ATGGATAGCGATTTTATTATCTAACTGCTGATCGAGTGTAGCCAGATCTAGTAATCAATTACGGGGTCAT
TAGTTCATAGCCCATATATGGAGTTCCGCGTTACATAACTTACGGTAAATGGCCCGCCTGGCTGACCGCC
CAACGACCCCCGCCCATTGACGTCAATAATGACGTATGTTCCCATAGTAACGCCAATAGGGACTTTCCAT
TGACGTCAATGGGTGGAGTATTTACGGTAAACTGCCCACTTGGCAGTACATCAAGTGTATCATATGCCAA
GTACGCCCCCTATTGACGTCAATGACGGTAAATGGCCCGCCTGGCATTATGCCCAGTACATGACCTTATG
GGACTTTCCTACTTGGCAGTACATCTACGTATTAGTCATCGCTATTACCATGCTGATGCGGTTTTGGCAG
TACATCAATGGGCGTGGATAGCGGTTTGACTCACGGGGATTTCCAAGTCTCCACCCCATTGACGTCAATG
GGAGTTTGTTTTGGCACCAAAATCAACGGGACTTTCCAAAATGTCGTAACAACTCCGCCCCATTGACGCA
AATGGGCGGTAGGCGTGTACGGTGGGAGGTCTATATAAGCAGAGCTGGTTTAGTGAACCGTCAGATCAGA
TCTTTGTCGATCCTACCATCCACTCGACACACCCGCCAGCGGCCGC
Features (pLannotate 1.2.2; 19 found; start..end, strand, type, name):
      8..895     +  CDS            R1A_SARS2 (fragment): Experimental evidence at protein level: Swiss-Prot protein existence level 1. [Non-structural protein 10]: Plays a pivotal role in viral transcription by stimulating both nsp14 3'-5' exoribonuclease and nsp16 2'-O-methyltransferase activities. Therefore plays an essential role in viral mRNAs cap methylation. From Severe acute respiratory syndrome coronavirus 2 (2019-nCoV) (SARS-CoV-2).
   1006..1127    -  polyA_signal   SV40 poly(A) signal: SV40 polyadenylation signal
   1150..1219    -  CDS            large T antigen (fragment): large T antigen from SV40 (simian virus 40)
   1242..1288    +  terminator     T7 terminator: transcription terminator for bacteriophage T7 RNA polymerase
   1318..1454    +  terminator     rrnG terminator: transcription terminator from the E. coli ribosomal RNA rrnG operon (Albrechtsen et al., 1991)
   1499..1570    +  misc_feature   3' β-globin insulator: insulator downstream of the human β-globin locus (Farrell et al., 2002)
   1796..2384    -  rep_origin     ori: high-copy-number ColE1/pMB1/pBR322/pUC origin of replication
   2556..2620    -  CDS            bla(M) (fragment): β-lactamase lacking the signal sequence; bla(M); allows cytosolic expression of β-lactamase
   2884..4093    +  promoter       UbC promoter: human ubiquitin C promoter
   4103..5124    +  CDS            HygR (fragment): hygromycin B phosphotransferase confers resistance to hygromycin
   5152..5200    +  polyA_signal   poly(A) signal: synthetic polyadenylation signal
   5466..6326    +  CDS            AmpR: β-lactamase; bla; confers resistance to ampicillin, carbenicillin, and related antibiotics
   6339..6475    +  terminator     rrnG terminator: transcription terminator from the E. coli ribosomal RNA rrnG operon (Albrechtsen et al., 1991)
   6620..6691    +  misc_feature   5' β-globin insulator: insulator upstream of the human β-globin locus (Farrell et al., 2002)
   6696..6742    -  terminator     T7 terminator: transcription terminator for bacteriophage T7 RNA polymerase
   6760..6808    -  polyA_signal   poly(A) signal: synthetic polyadenylation signal
   6889..7192    +  enhancer       CMV enhancer: human cytomegalovirus immediate early enhancer
   7265..7282    -  promoter       CMV promoter (fragment): human cytomegalovirus (CMV) immediate early promoter
   7345..7396    +  promoter       CMVd2 promoter: truncated human cytomegalovirus (CMV) immediate early promoter that yields moderately reduced expression relative to the full-length promoter
