[The description below was written by a language model from this plasmid's Addgene catalogue record and pLannotate feature annotations shown in this document.]
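Description:
pGBW-m4134107 is a mammalian expression plasmid carrying the wild-type SARS-CoV-2 non-structural protein 6 (nsp6) coding sequence, built in the pTwist_CMV_Hygro_6 backbone. It is propagated in E. coli as a high-copy plasmid using a ColE1/pUC-type origin of replication and an AmpR β-lactamase gene for ampicillin selection. For selection in mammalian cells it carries a separate cassette in which the human ubiquitin C (UbC) promoter drives a hygromycin B phosphotransferase gene, followed by a synthetic polyadenylation signal.

The nsp6 insert, a mature cleavage product of the viral ORF1ab polyprotein, is annotated as a fragment of the SARS-CoV-2 replicase polyprotein 1a. The functional text attached to that automated annotation refers to nsp10, which is a generic note from the polyprotein database entry rather than a description of this insert; the catalogue fields identify it as nsp6. Expression is driven by the human cytomegalovirus immediate-early enhancer and promoter, detected in the feature table as a CMV enhancer plus partial and truncated CMV promoter matches. An SV40 polyadenylation signal lies downstream of the open reading frame, although it is annotated on the opposite strand. According to the record, the backbone supplies a C-terminal S-tag preceded by a TEV protease cleavage site, allowing detection or affinity capture and then tag removal, though these tag elements are not individually annotated in the table. The expression unit is flanked by 5' and 3' β-globin insulator elements and by bacterial T7 and rrnG terminators, which help isolate it from neighbouring transcription. The construct is suited to transient or hygromycin-selected stable expression of tagged nsp6 in mammalian cells; the record does not state a more specific application.
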