Addgene plasmid #152072: pGBW-m4134107
Purpose: Mammalian expression plasmid for SARS-CoV-2 nsp6
Depositing lab: Ginkgo Bioworks & Benjie Chen. Depositing organization: Ginkgo Bioworks.
Backbone
  Vector backbone: pTwist_CMV_Hygro_6
  Backbone size w/o insert (bp): 6525
  Vector type: Mammalian Expression
  Selectable markers: Hygromycin
Growth in bacteria
  Bacterial resistance: Ampicillin, 100 μg/mL
  Growth temperature: 37°C
  Growth strain: DH5alpha
  Copy number: High Copy
Gene/Insert
  Gene/Insert name: SARS-CoV-2 nsp6
  Species: Severe acute respiratory syndrome coronavirus 2
  Insert size (bp): 863
  Mutation: wt
  Entrez Gene: ORF1ab (a.k.a. GU280_gp01)
  Promoter: CMV
  Tag / fusion protein: Cleavable TEV;S-tag (C terminal on backbone)
  Cloning method: Unknown
Resource information
  A portion of this plasmid was derived from a plasmid made by: GinkgoBioworks
Depositor comments: NCBI reference sequence: YP_009725302.1
How to cite: pGBW-m4134107 was a gift from Ginkgo Bioworks & Benjie Chen (Addgene plasmid # 152072 ; http://n2t.net/addgene:152072 ; RRID:Addgene_152072)
